>Addgene plasmid #245196 | pET-28b His6-TEV-SHP2-FL(L43F) | addgene full sequence | sequence record 488349 | Addgene NGS Result
TCTGCGCGTAATCTGCTGCTTGCAAACAAAAAAACCACCGCTACCAGCGGTGGTTTGTTTGCCGGATCAA
GAGCTACCAACTCTTTTTCCGAAGGTAACTGGCTTCAGCAGAGCGCAGATACCAAATACTGTCCTTCTAG
TGTAGCCGTAGTTAGGCCACCACTTCAAGAACTCTGTAGCACCGCCTACATACCTCGCTCTGCTAATCCT
GTTACCAGTGGCTGCTGCCAGTGGCGATAAGTCGTGTCTTACCGGGTTGGACTCAAGACGATAGTTACCG
GATAAGGCGCAGCGGTCGGGCTGAACGGGGGGTTCGTGCACACAGCCCAGCTTGGAGCGAACGACCTACA
CCGAACTGAGATACCTACAGCGTGAGCTATGAGAAAGCGCCACGCTTCCCGAAGGGAGAAAGGCGGACAG
GTATCCGGTAAGCGGCAGGGTCGGAACAGGAGAGCGCACGAGGGAGCTTCCAGGGGGAAACGCCTGGTAT
CTTTATAGTCCTGTCGGGTTTCGCCACCTCTGACTTGAGCGTCGATTTTTGTGATGCTCGTCAGGGGGGC
GGAGCCTATGGAAAAACGCCAGCAACGCGGCCTTTTTACGGTTCCTGGCCTTTTGCTGGCCTTTTGCTCA
CATGTTCTTTCCTGCGTTATCCCCTGATTCTGTGGATAACCGTATTACCGCCTTTGAGTGAGCTGATACC
GCTCGCCGCAGCCGAACGACCGAGCGCAGCGAGTCAGTGAGCGAGGAAGCGGAAGAGCGCCTGATGCGGT
ATTTTCTCCTTACGCATCTGTGCGGTATTTCACACCGCAATGGTGCACTCTCAGTACAATCTGCTCTGAT
GCCGCATAGTTAAGCCAGTATACACTCCGCTATCGCTACGTGACTGGGTCATGGCTGCGCCCCGACACCC
GCCAACACCCGCTGACGCGCCCTGACGGGCTTGTCTGCTCCCGGCATCCGCTTACAGACAAGCTGTGACC
GTCTCCGGGAGCTGCATGTGTCAGAGGTTTTCACCGTCATCACCGAAACGCGCGAGGCAGCTGCGGTAAA
GCTCATCAGCGTGGTCGTGAAGCGATTCACAGATGTCTGCCTGTTCATCCGCGTCCAGCTCGTTGAGTTT
CTCCAGAAGCGTTAATGTCTGGCTTCTGATAAAGCGGGCCATGTTAAGGGCGGTTTTTTCCTGTTTGGTC
ACTGATGCCTCCGTGTAAGGGGGATTTCTGTTCATGGGGGTAATGATACCGATGAAACGAGAGAGGATGC
TCACGATACGGGTTACTGATGATGAACATGCCCGGTTACTGGAACGTTGTGAGGGTAAACAACTGGCGGT
ATGGATGCGGCGGGACCAGAGAAAAATCACTCAGGGTCAATGCCAGCGCTTCGTTAATACAGATGTAGGT
GTTCCACAGGGTAGCCAGCAGCATCCTGCGATGCAGATCCGGAACATAATGGTGCAGGGCGCTGACTTCC
GCGTTTCCAGACTTTACGAAACACGGAAACCGAAGACCATTCATGTTGTTGCTCAGGTCGCAGACGTTTT
GCAGCAGCAGTCGCTTCACGTTCGCTCGCGTATCGGTGATTCATTCTGCTAACCAGTAAGGCAACCCCGC
CAGCCTAGCCGGGTCCTCAACGACAGGAGCACGATCATGCGCACCCGTGGGGCCGCCATGCCGGCGATAA
TGGCCTGCTTCTCGCCGAAACGTTTGGTGGCGGGACCAGTGACGAAGGCTTGAGCGAGGGCGTGCAAGAT
TCCGAATACCGCAAGCGACAGGCCGATCATCGTCGCGCTCCAGCGAAAGCGGTCCTCGCCGAAAATGACC
CAGAGCGCTGCCGGCACCTGTCCTACGAGTTGCATGATAAAGAAGACAGTCATAAGTGCGGCGACGATAG
TCATGCCCCGCGCCCACCGGAAGGAGCTGACTGGGTTGAAGGCTCTCAAGGGCATCGGTCGAGATCCCGG
TGCCTAATGAGTGAGCTAACTTACATTAATTGCGTTGCGCTCACTGCCCGCTTTCCAGTCGGGAAACCTG
TCGTGCCAGCTGCATTAATGAATCGGCCAACGCGCGGGGAGAGGCGGTTTGCGTATTGGGCGCCAGGGTG
GTTTTTCTTTTCACCAGTGAGACGGGCAACAGCTGATTGCCCTTCACCGCCTGGCCCTGAGAGAGTTGCA
GCAAGCGGTCCACGCTGGTTTGCCCCAGCAGGCGAAAATCCTGTTTGATGGTGGTTAACGGCGGGATATA
ACATGAGCTGTCTTCGGTATCGTCGTATCCCACTACCGAGATATCCGCACCAACGCGCAGCCCGGACTCG
GTAATGGCGCGCATTGCGCCCAGCGCCATCTGATCGTTGGCAACCAGCATCGCAGTGGGAACGATGCCCT
CATTCAGCATTTGCATGGTTTGTTGAAAACCGGACATGGCACTCCAGTCGCCTTCCCGTTCCGCTATCGG
CTGAATTTGATTGCGAGTGAGATATTTATGCCAGCCAGCCAGACGCAGACGCGCCGAGACAGAACTTAAT
GGGCCCGCTAACAGCGCGATTTGCTGGTGACCCAATGCGACCAGATGCTCCACGCCCAGTCGCGTACCGT
CTTCATGGGAGAAAATAATACTGTTGATGGGTGTCTGGTCAGAGACATCAAGAAATAACGCCGGAACATT
AGTGCAGGCAGCTTCCACAGCAATGGCATCCTGGTCATCCAGCGGATAGTTAATGATCAGCCCACTGACG
CGTTGCGCGAGAAGATTGTGCACCGCCGCTTTACAGGCTTCGACGCCGCTTCGTTCTACCATCGACACCA
CCACGCTGGCACCCAGTTGATCGGCGCGAGATTTAATCGCCGCGACAATTTGCGACGGCGCGTGCAGGGC
CAGACTGGAGGTGGCAACGCCAATCAGCAACGACTGTTTGCCCGCCAGTTGTTGTGCCACGCGGTTGGGA
ATGTAATTCAGCTCCGCCATCGCCGCTTCCACTTTTTCCCGCGTTTTCGCAGAAACGTGGCTGGCCTGGT
TCACCACGCGGGAAACGGTCTGATAAGAGACACCGGCATACTCTGCGACATCGTATAACGTTACTGGTTT
CACATTCACCACCCTGAATTGACTCTCTTCCGGGCGCTATCATGCCATACCGCGAAAGGTTTTGCGCCAT
TCGATGGTGTCCGGGATCTCGACGCTCTCCCTTATGCGACTCCTGCATTAGGAAGCAGCCCAGTAGTAGG
TTGAGGCCGTTGAGCACCGCCGCCGCAAGGAATGGTGCATGCAAGGAGATGGCGCCCAACAGTCCCCCGG
CCACGGGGCCTGCCACCATACCCACGCCGAAACAAGCGCTCATGAGCCCGAAGTGGCGAGCCCGATCTTC
CCCATCGGTGATGTCGGCGATATAGGCGCCAGCAACCGCACCTGTGGCGCCGGTGATGCCGGCCACGATG
CGTCCGGCGTAGAGGATCGAGATCTCGATCCCGCGAAATTAATACGACTCACTATAGGGGAATTGTGAGC
GGATAACAATTCCCCTCTAGAAATAATTTTGTTTAACTTTAAGAAGGAGATATACCATGGGCAGCAGCCA
TCATCATCATCATCACGATTACGATATCCCAACGACCGAAAACCTTTACTTCCAGGGCCATATGACATCG
CGGAGATGGTTTCACCCAAATATCACTGGTGTGGAGGCAGAAAACCTACTGTTGACAAGAGGAGTTGATG
GCAGTTTTTTGGCAAGGCCTAGTAAAAGTAACCCTGGAGACTTCACATTTTCCGTTAGAAGAAATGGAGC
TGTCACCCACATCAAGATTCAGAACACTGGTGATTACTATGACCTGTATGGAGGGGAGAAATTTGCCACT
TTGGCTGAGTTGGTCCAGTATTACATGGAACATCACGGGCAATTAAAAGAGAAGAATGGAGATGTCATTG
AGCTTAAATATCCTCTGAACTGTGCAGATCCTACCTCTGAAAGGTGGTTTCATGGACATCTCTCTGGGAA
AGAAGCAGAGAAATTATTAACTGAAAAAGGAAAACATGGTAGTTTTCTTGTACGAGAGAGCCAGAGCCAC
CCTGGAGATTTTGTTCTTTCTGTGCGCACTGGTGATGACAAAGGGGAGAGCAATGACGGCAAGTCTAAAG
TGACCCATGTTATGATTCGCTGTCAGGAACTGAAATACGACGTTGGTGGAGGAGAACGGTTTGATTCTTT
GACAGATCTTGTGGAACATTATAAGAAGAATCCTATGGTGGAAACATTGGGTACAGTACTACAACTCAAG
CAGCCCCTTAACACGACTCGTATAAATGCTGCTGAAATAGAAAGCAGAGTTCGAGAACTAAGCAAATTAG
CTGAGACCACAGATAAAGTCAAACAAGGCTTTTGGGAAGAATTTGAGACACTACAACAACAGGAGTGCAA
ACTTCTCTACAGCCGAAAAGAGGGTCAAAGGCAAGAAAACAAAAACAAAAATAGATATAAAAACATCCTG
CCCTTTGATCATACCAGGGTTGTCCTACACGATGGTGATCCCAATGAGCCTGTTTCAGATTACATCAATG
CAAATATCATCATGCCTGAATTTGAAACCAAGTGCAACAATTCAAAGCCCAAAAAGAGTTACATTGCCAC
ACAAGGCTGCCTGCAAAACACGGTGAATGACTTTTGGCGGATGGTGTTCCAAGAAAACTCCCGAGTGATT
GTCATGACAACGAAAGAAGTGGAGAGAGGAAAGAGTAAATGTGTCAAATACTGGCCTGATGAGTATGCTC
TAAAAGAATATGGCGTCATGCGTGTTAGGAACGTCAAAGAAAGCGCCGCTCATGACTATACGCTAAGAGA
ACTTAAACTTTCAAAGGTTGGACAAGGGAATACGGAGAGAACGGTCTGGCAATACCACTTTCGGACCTGG
CCGGACCACGGCGTGCCCAGCGACCCTGGGGGCGTGCTGGACTTCCTGGAGGAGGTGCACCATAAGCAGG
AGAGCATCATGGATGCAGGGCCGGTCGTGGTGCACTGCAGTGCTGGAATTGGCCGGACAGGGACGTTCAT
TGTGATTGATATTCTTATTGACATCATCAGAGAGAAAGGTGTTGACTGCGATATTGACGTTCCCAAAACC
ATCCAGATGGTGCGGTCTCAGAGGTCAGGGATGGTCCAGACAGAAGCACAGTACCGATTTATCTATATGG
CGGTCCAGCATTATATTGAAACACTACAGCGCAGGATTGAAGAAGAGCAGAAAAGCAAGAGGAAAGGGCA
CGAATATACAAATATTAAGTATTCTCTAGCGGACCAGACGAGTGGAGATCAGAGCCCTCTCCCGCCTTGT
ACTCCAACGCCACCCTGTGCAGAAATGAGAGAAGACAGTGCTAGAGTCTATGAAAACGTGGGCCTGATGC
AACAGCAGAAAAGTTTCAGATAGGGATCCGAATTCGAGCTCCGTCGACAAGCTTGCGGCCGCACTCGAGC
ACCACCACCACCACCACTGAGATCCGGCTGCTAACAAAGCCCGAAAGGAAGCTGAGTTGGCTGCTGCCAC
CGCTGAGCAATAACTAGCATAACCCCTTGGGGCCTCTAAACGGGTCTTGAGGGGTTTTTTGCTGAAAGGA
GGAACTATATCCGGATTGGCGAATGGG
[124 nt withheld, positions 5628-5751]
C
[91 nt withheld, positions 5753-5843]
A
[49 nt withheld, positions 5845-5893]
CCTTTGACGTTGGAGTCCACGTTCTTT
[37 nt withheld, positions 5921-5957]
ACCCTATCTCGGTCTATTCTTTTGATTTATAAGGGATTTTGCCGATTTCGGCCTATTGGTTAAAAAATGA
GCTGATTTAACAAAAATTTAACGCGAATTTTAACAAAATATTAACGCTTACAATTTAGGTGGCACTTTTC
GGGGAAATGTGCGCGGAACCCCTATTTGTTTATTTTTCTAAATACATTCAAATATGTATCCGCTCATGAA
TTAATTCTTAGAAAAACTCATCGAGCATCAAATGAAACTGCAATTTATTCATATCAGGATTATCAATACC
ATATTTTTGAAAAAGCCGTTTCTGTAATGAAGGAGAAAACTCACCGAGGCAGTTCCATAGGATGGCAAGA
TCCTGGTATCGGTCTGCGATTCCGACTCGTCCAACATCAATACAACCTATTAATTTCCCCTCGTCAAAAA
TAAGGTTATCAAGTGAGAAATCACCATGAGTGACGACTGAATCCGGTGAGAATGGCAAAAGTTTATGCAT
TTCTTTCCAGACTTGTTCAACAGGCCAGCCATTACGCTCGTCATCAAAATCACTCGCATCAACCAAACCG
TTATTCATTCGTGATTGCGCCTGAGCGAGACGAAATACGCGATCGCTGTTAAAAGGACAATTACAAACAG
GAATCGAATGCAACCGGCGCAGGAACACTGCCAGCGCATCAACAATATTTTCACCTGAATCAGGATATTC
TTCTAATACCTGGAATGCTGTTTTCCCGGGGATCGCAGTGGTGAGTAACCATGCATCATCAGGAGTACGG
ATAAAATGCTTGATGGTCGGAAGAGGCATAAATTCCGTCAGCCAGTTTAGTCTGACCATCTCATCTGTAA
CATCATTGGCAACGCTACCTTTGCCATGTTTCAGAAACAACTCTGGCGCATCGGGCTTCCCATACAATCG
ATAGATTGTCGCACCTGATTGCCCGACATTATCGCGAGCCCATTTATACCCATATAAATCAGCATCCATG
TTGGAATTTAATCGCGGCCTAGAGCAAGACGTTTCCCGTTGAATATGGCTCATAACACCCCTTGTATTAC
TGTTTATGTAAGCAGACAGTTTTATTGTTCATGACCAAAATCCCTTAACGTGAGTTTTCGTTCCACTGAG
CGTCAGACCCCGTAGAAAAGATCAAAGGATCTTCTTGAGATCCTTTTTT
Features (pLannotate 1.2.2; 20 found; start..end, strand, type, name):
    760..899     -  misc_feature   bom: basis of mobility region from pBR322
   1001..1192    -  CDS            rop: Rop protein, which maintains plasmids at low copy number; rop
   1209..1589    +  CDS            YPB1_ECOLX: Protein predicted: Swiss-Prot protein existence level 4. From Escherichia coli.
   1661..1952    -  CDS            TcR (fragment): tetracycline efflux protein; tet; confers resistance to tetracycline
   1967..1988    -  protein_bind   CAP binding site: CAP binding activates transcription in the presence of cAMP. E. coli catabolite activator protein
   2001..3083    -  CDS            lacI: lac repressor; lacI; The lac repressor binds to the lac operator to inhibit transcription in E. coli. This inhibition can be relieved by adding lactose or isopropyl-β-D-thiogalactopyranoside (IPTG).
   3084..3161    -  promoter       lacI promoter: lacI
   3169..3448    -  CDS            TcR (fragment): tetracycline efflux protein; tet; confers resistance to tetracycline
   3470..3488    +  promoter       T7 promoter: promoter for bacteriophage T7 RNA polymerase
   3489..3513    +  protein_bind   lac operator: The lac repressor binds to the lac operator to inhibit transcription in E. coli. This inhibition can be relieved by adding lactose or isopropyl-β-D-thiogalactopyranoside (IPTG). lac repressor encoded by lacI
   3528..3550    +  RBS            RBS: efficient ribosome binding site from bacteriophage T7 gene 10 (Olins and Rangwala, 1989)
   3569..3585    +  CDS            capTEV™ (fragment): composite tag for in vivo biotinylation, TEV protease cleavage, and 6xHis tagging
   3632..5410    +  CDS            PTPN11: PTN11_HUMAN - Also known as PTP2C, SHPTP2. Experimental evidence at protein level: Swiss-Prot protein existence level 1. Acts downstream of various receptor and cytoplasmic protein tyrosine kinases to participate in the signal transduction from the cell surface to the nucleus (PubMed:10655584, PubMed:18559669, PubMed:18829466, PubMed:26742426, PubMed:28074573). Positively regulates MAPK signal transduction pathway (PubMed:28074573). Dephosphorylates GAB1, ARHGAP35 and EGFR (PubMed:28074573). Dephosphorylates ROCK2 at 'Tyr-722' resulting in stimulation of its RhoA binding activity (PubMed:18559
   5460..5477    +  CDS            9xHis (fragment): 9xHis affinity tag
   5487..5536    +  CDS            SET1 (fragment): solubility-enhancement tag derived from T7 phage gene 10B
   5544..5591    +  terminator     T7 terminator: transcription terminator for bacteriophage T7 RNA polymerase
   5628..6056    +  rep_origin     f1 ori (sequence partly withheld): f1 bacteriophage origin of replication; arrow indicates direction of (+) strand synthesis
   6109..6166    +  promoter       AmpR promoter (fragment): bla
   6175..6990    -  CDS            KanR: aminoglycoside phosphotransferase; aph(3')-Ia; confers resistance to kanamycin in bacteria or G418 (Geneticin®) in eukaryotes
   7112..574     +  rep_origin     ori (across the origin): high-copy-number ColE1/pMB1/pBR322/pUC origin of replication
