[The description below was written by a language model from this plasmid's Addgene catalogue record and pLannotate feature annotations shown in this document.]
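Description:
pET-28b His6-TEV-SHP2-FL(L43F) is a bacterial expression plasmid of about 7.1 kb, built on a pET-28b backbone for producing recombinant full-length human SHP2 (the protein tyrosine phosphatase encoded by PTPN11) in E. coli. It replicates from a ColE1/pBR322-type origin. The rop gene and bom region are also present, consistent with the low copy number listed in the record. Selection is by kanamycin through the aph(3')-Ia gene. An f1 phage origin is also annotated, along with short tetracycline-resistance fragments that are remnants of the pBR322-derived backbone and are not functional markers.

The expression cassette follows the standard pET design. A T7 promoter sits directly upstream of a lac operator and the strong T7 gene 10 ribosome binding site, and the plasmid carries its own lacI gene. Transcription therefore needs a host that supplies T7 RNA polymerase, stays repressed until IPTG is added, and ends at the T7 terminator. The open reading frame starts with an N-terminal hexahistidine tag for metal-affinity purification. According to the construct name, a TEV protease site follows so the tag can be removed, and the feature table supports this with a small fragment match to a His/TEV composite tag. The full-length PTPN11 coding sequence comes next and carries the L43F substitution. A His-tag-like sequence annotated downstream of the insert is probably the vector's optional C-terminal tag, but the record does not say whether it is translated; it lists only the N-terminal tag. The insert was introduced by Gibson assembly. The stated purpose is production of His-tagged full-length SHP2, and the associated publication concerns how pathogenic mutations alter the interaction specificity of the N-terminal regulatory domain of SHP2.
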