Addgene plasmid #245196: pET-28b His6-TEV-SHP2-FL(L43F)
Purpose: Production of His-tagged full-length SHP2
Depositing lab: Neel Shah. Depositing organization: Columbia University. Publication: The pathogenic T42A mutation in SHP2 rewires the interaction specificity of its N-terminal regulatory domain. van Vlimmeren AE, Voleti R, Chartier CA, Jiang Z, Karandur D, Humphries PA, Lo WL, Shah NH. Proc Natl Acad Sci U S A. 2024 Jul 23;121(30):e2407159121. doi: 10.1073/pnas.2407159121. Epub 2024 Jul 16. PubMed 39012820.
Backbone
  Vector backbone: pET
  Vector type: Bacterial Expression
Growth in bacteria
  Bacterial resistance: Kanamycin, 50 μg/mL
  Growth temperature: 37°C
  Growth strain: DH5alpha
  Copy number: Low Copy
Gene/Insert
  Gene/Insert name: SHP2 full-length
  Species: H. sapiens (human)
  Mutation: L43F
  Tag / fusion protein: 6xHis (N terminal on insert)
  Cloning method: Gibson Cloning
Terms and licenses: Academic/Nonprofit Terms; Industry Terms: Not Available to Industry
How to cite: pET-28b His6-TEV-SHP2-FL(L43F) was a gift from Neel Shah (Addgene plasmid # 245196 ; http://n2t.net/addgene:245196 ; RRID:Addgene_245196)
